Addgene plasmid #205157: pcDNA-tdMCP-24xGCN4
Purpose: express tdMCP-24xGCN4
Depositing lab: Weirui Ma. Depositing organization: Zhejiang University. Publication: Enhanced single RNA imaging reveals dynamic gene expression in live animals. Hu Y, Xu J, Gao E, Fan X, Wei J, Ye B, Xu S, Ma W. Elife. 2023 Mar 3;12:e82178. doi: 10.7554/eLife.82178. PubMed 36867026.
Backbone
  Vector backbone: pcDNA
  Total vector size (bp): 7850
  Vector type: Mammalian Expression, Bacterial Expression
  Selectable markers: Neomycin (select with G418)
Growth in bacteria
  Bacterial resistance: Ampicillin, 100 μg/mL
  Growth temperature: 30°C
  Growth strain: NEB Stable
  Copy number: Unknown
Gene/Insert
  Gene/Insert name: tdMCP-24xGCN4
  Species: Synthetic
  Insert size (bp): 2481
  Promoter: CMV
  Cloning method: Gibson Cloning
  Sequencing primers: 5′ CGCAAATGGGCGGTAGGCGTG; 3′ TAGAAGGCACAGTCGAGG
Resource information
  A portion of this plasmid was derived from a plasmid made by: tdMCP is amplified from Addene plasmid #64541 and the suntag arrays is amplified from Addene plasmid #74928
Terms and licenses: Academic/Nonprofit Terms; Industry Terms: Not Available to Industry
How to cite: pcDNA-tdMCP-24xGCN4 was a gift from Weirui Ma (Addgene plasmid # 205157 ; http://n2t.net/addgene:205157 ; RRID:Addgene_205157)
