[The description below was written by a language model from this plasmid's Addgene catalogue record and pLannotate feature annotations shown in this document.]
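Description:
pcDNA-tdMCP-24xGCN4 is a mammalian expression plasmid of about 7.85 kb built on a pcDNA backbone. It carries a synthetic fusion of a tandem-dimer MS2 coat protein (tdMCP) to an array of 24 GCN4 peptide epitopes (the SunTag scaffold). The roughly 2.5 kb insert was assembled by Gibson cloning from two earlier plasmids, one supplying tdMCP and the other the SunTag array. It sits downstream of the human CMV immediate-early enhancer and promoter and is terminated by the bovine growth hormone polyadenylation signal. A T7 promoter lies between the CMV promoter and the coding sequence. The automated annotation detects the MS2 coat protein units as fragments followed by the solubility-optimised GCN4_v4 peptide. Only a few of the 24 repeats are individually called, probably because the annotation tool handles repeats poorly. A short match to an HIV-1 LTR near the CMV promoter and small lacI, ble and bom fragments appear to be incidental backbone hits rather than functional parts.

In bacteria the plasmid is maintained through a high-copy ColE1/pUC-type origin with ampicillin resistance, and it also contains an f1 origin. An SV40 promoter-driven neomycin resistance cassette with an SV40 poly(A) signal allows G418 selection of stably transfected mammalian cells. The repetitive epitope array likely explains why a recombination-deficient host strain is listed.

In use, tdMCP binds MS2 stem-loops engineered into a target RNA. Each GCN4 epitope can recruit a separately expressed scFv–fluorescent protein fusion, which is not encoded on this plasmid. This multiplies the fluorescent signal per transcript, consistent with the associated work on enhanced single-RNA imaging in living cells and animals.
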