Features (pLannotate 1.2.2; 25 found; start..end, strand, type, name):
     28..80      -  misc_feature   bom (fragment): basis of mobility region from pBR322
    235..614     +  enhancer       CMV enhancer: human cytomegalovirus immediate early enhancer
    615..818     +  promoter       CMV promoter: human cytomegalovirus (CMV) immediate early promoter
    814..847     +  LTR            5' LTR (truncated) (fragment): truncated 5' long terminal repeat (LTR) from HIV-1
    863..881     +  promoter       T7 promoter: promoter for bacteriophage T7 RNA polymerase
    941..1139    +  CDS            MS2 (fragment): bacteriophage MS2 coat protein binds to a specific stem-loop structure in the viral RNA (Peabody, 1993)
   1145..1288    +  CDS            MS2 (fragment): bacteriophage MS2 coat protein binds to a specific stem-loop structure in the viral RNA (Peabody, 1993)
   1292..1642    +  CDS            CAPSD_BPMS2 (fragment): Experimental evidence at protein level: Swiss-Prot protein existence level 1. Acts as a translational repressor of viral replicase synthesis late in infection. This latter function is the result of capsid protein interaction with an RNA hairpin which contains the replicase ribosome-binding site. From Escherichia phage MS2 (Bacteriophage MS2).
   1688..1744    +  CDS            GCN4_v4: GCN4 peptide optimized to improve solubility while preserving binding to an scFv-GFP fusion protein (Tanenbaum et al., 2014)
   2062..2085    +  CDS            GCN4_v4 (fragment): GCN4 peptide optimized to improve solubility while preserving binding to an scFv-GFP fusion protein (Tanenbaum et al., 2014)
   2354..2376    +  CDS            GCN4_v4 (fragment): GCN4 peptide optimized to improve solubility while preserving binding to an scFv-GFP fusion protein (Tanenbaum et al., 2014)
   3450..3674    +  polyA_signal   bGH poly(A) signal: bovine growth hormone polyadenylation signal
   3678..3699    +  promoter       SV40 promoter (fragment): SV40 enhancer and early promoter
   3720..4148    +  rep_origin     f1 ori (sequence partly withheld): f1 bacteriophage origin of replication; arrow indicates direction of (+) strand synthesis
   4162..4491    +  promoter       SV40 promoter: SV40 enhancer and early promoter
   4558..5349    +  CDS            neo: KKA2_KLEPN - Also known as kan, nptII. Experimental evidence at protein level: Swiss-Prot protein existence level 1. Resistance to kanamycin, neomycin, paromomycin, ribostamycin, butirosin and gentamicin B. From Klebsiella pneumoniae.
   5373..5531    +  CDS            ble (fragment): BLE_KLEPN - Experimental evidence at protein level: Swiss-Prot protein existence level 1. Binding protein with a strong affinity to the bleomycin family of antibiotics. Binds to CL990; an antimitotic-antibiotic compound. From Klebsiella pneumoniae.
   5526..5647    +  polyA_signal   SV40 poly(A) signal: SV40 polyadenylation signal
   5720..5736    -  protein_bind   lac operator: The lac repressor binds to the lac operator to inhibit transcription in E. coli. This inhibition can be relieved by adding lactose or isopropyl-β-D-thiogalactopyranoside (IPTG). lac repressor encoded by lacI
   5744..5774    -  promoter       lac promoter: promoter for the E. coli lac operon
   5789..5810    -  protein_bind   CAP binding site: CAP binding activates transcription in the presence of cAMP. E. coli catabolite activator protein
   5823..5915    -  CDS            lacI (fragment): lac repressor; lacI; The lac repressor binds to the lac operator to inhibit transcription in E. coli. This inhibition can be relieved by adding lactose or isopropyl-β-D-thiogalactopyranoside (IPTG).
   6098..6686    -  rep_origin     ori: high-copy-number ColE1/pMB1/pBR322/pUC origin of replication
   6857..7717    -  CDS            AmpR: β-lactamase; bla; confers resistance to ampicillin, carbenicillin, and related antibiotics
   7718..7822    -  promoter       AmpR promoter: bla
>Addgene plasmid #205157 | pcDNA-tdMCP-24xGCN4 | addgene full sequence | sequence record 430550 | Addgene NGS Result
GACGGATCGGGAGATCTCCCGATCCCCTATGGTGCACTCTCAGTACAATCTGCTCTGATGCCGCATAGTT
AAGCCAGTATCTGCTCCCTGCTTGTGTGTTGGAGGTCGCTGAGTAGTGCGCGAGCAAAATTTAAGCTACA
ACAAGGCAAGGCTTGACCGACAATTGCATGAAGAATCTGCTTAGGGTTAGGCGTTTTGCGCTGCTTCGCG
ATGTACGGGCCAGATATACGCGTTGACATTGATTATTGACTAGTTATTAATAGTAATCAATTACGGGGTC
ATTAGTTCATAGCCCATATATGGAGTTCCGCGTTACATAACTTACGGTAAATGGCCCGCCTGGCTGACCG
CCCAACGACCCCCGCCCATTGACGTCAATAATGACGTATGTTCCCATAGTAACGCCAATAGGGACTTTCC
ATTGACGTCAATGGGTGGAGTATTTACGGTAAACTGCCCACTTGGCAGTACATCAAGTGTATCATATGCC
AAGTACGCCCCCTATTGACGTCAATGACGGTAAATGGCCCGCCTGGCATTATGCCCAGTACATGACCTTA
TGGGACTTTCCTACTTGGCAGTACATCTACGTATTAGTCATCGCTATTACCATGGTGATGCGGTTTTGGC
AGTACATCAATGGGCGTGGATAGCGGTTTGACTCACGGGGATTTCCAAGTCTCCACCCCATTGACGTCAA
TGGGAGTTTGTTTTGGCACCAAAATCAACGGGACTTTCCAAAATGTCGTAACAACTCCGCCCCATTGACG
CAAATGGGCGGTAGGCGTGTACGGTGGGAGGTCTATATAAGCAGAGCTCTCTGGCTAACTAGAGAACCCA
CTGCTTACTGGCTTATCGAAATTAATACGACTCACTATAGGGAGACCCAAGCTGGCTAGCGTTTAAACTT
AAGGCTTGGTACCTGCTAGCCGTTAAAATGGCTTCTAACTTTACTCAGTTCGTTCTCGTCGACAATGGCG
GAACTGGCGACGTGACTGTCGCCCCAAGCAACTTCGCTAACGGGATCGCTGAATGGATCAGCTCTAACTC
GCGTTCACAGGCTTACAAAGTAACCTGTAGCGTTCGTCAGAGCTCTGCGCAGAATCGCAAATACACCATC
AAAGTCGAGGTGCCTAAAGGCGCCTGGCGTTCGTACTTAAATATGGAACTAACCATTCCAATTTTCGCCA
CGAATTCCGACTGCGAGCTTATTGTTAAGGCAATGCAAGGTCTCCTAAAAGATGGAAACCCGATTCCCTC
AGCAATCGCAGCAAACTCCGGCATCTACGCCATGGCTTCTAACTTTACTCAGTTCGTTCTCGTCGACAAT
GGCGGAACTGGCGACGTGACTGTCGCCCCAAGCAACTTCGCTAACGGGATCGCTGAATGGATCAGCTCTA
ACTCGCGTTCACAGGCTTACAAAGTAACCTGTAGCGTTCGTCAGAGCTCTGCGCAGAATCGCAAATACAC
CATCAAAGTCGAGGTGCCTAAAGGCGCCTGGCGTTCGTACTTAAATATGGAACTAACCATTCCAATTTTC
GCCACGAATTCCGACTGCGAGCTTATTGTTAAGGCAATGCAAGGTCTCCTAAAAGATGGAAACCCGATTC
CCTCAGCAATCGCAGCAAACTCCGGCATCTACGCGGATTCTAGAATGGTGATGTACAAGGGTGGAGGTTC
TGGAGGAGAAGAACTTTTGAGCAAGAATTATCATCTTGAGAACGAAGTGGCTCGTCTTAAGAAAGGTTCT
GGCAGTGGAGAAGAACTGCTTTCAAAGAATTACCACCTGGAAAATGAGGTAGCTAGACTGAAAAAGGGGA
GCGGAAGTGGGGAGGAGTTGCTGAGCAAAAATTATCATTTGGAGAACGAAGTAGCACGACTAAAGAAAGG
GTCCGGATCGGGTGAGGAGTTACTCTCGAAAAATTATCATCTCGAAAACGAAGTGGCTCGGCTAAAAAAG
GGCAGTGGTTCTGGAGAAGAGCTATTATCTAAAAACTACCACCTCGAAAATGAGGTGGCACGCTTAAAAA
AGGGAAGTGGCAGTGGTGAAGAGCTACTATCCAAGAATTATCATCTTGAGAACGAGGTAGCGCGTTTGAA
GAAGGGTTCCGGCTCAGGAGAGGAACTGCTCTCGAAGAACTATCATCTTGAAAATGAGGTCGCTCGATTA
AAAAAGGGATCGGGCAGTGGTGAGGAACTACTTTCAAAGAATTACCACCTCGAAAACGAAGTAGCTCGAT
TAAAGAAAGGTTCAGGGTCGGGTGAAGAATTACTGAGTAAAAATTATCATCTGGAAAATGAGGTAGCGAG
ACTAAAAAAGGGGAGTGGTTCTGGCGAAGAGTTGCTATCGAAAAATTATCATCTTGAGAACGAAGTTGCT
AGGCTCAAAAAGGGCTCAGGCTCAGGCGAGGAGTTGCTCTCGAAAAACTACCACTTGGAAAATGAGGTCG
CGAGGTTGAAAAAGGGGAGCGGGTCGGGCGAGGAGTTATTGAGCAAAAACTATCATTTAGAGAACGAAGT
CGCGCGCTTAAAGAAAGGCTCGGGCTCGGGCGAAGAACTCTTATCGAAGAACTACCACCTCGAAAATGAG
GTCGCCAGGTTGAAAAAGGGCAGTGGCAGCGGGGAGGAACTCTTGAGCAAGAACTACCACTTGGAGAATG
AGGTCGCGAGATTGAAGAAAGGGTCGGGGAGCGGCGAGGAATTGCTCAGCAAGAATTATCATTTGGAGAA
CGAAGTCGCCAGGCTCAAGAAAGGCTCGGGGTCGGGGGAGGAATTGTTGAGTAAAAACTACCACTTGGAA
AATGAAGTCGCCAGGCTCAAAAAAGGGAGTGGGAGCGGCGAAGAGTTATTGAGCAAAAATTACCACTTGG
AGAACGAAGTGGCAAGGCTCAAGAAAGGGAGCGGCAGCGGGGAGGAGCTCTTATCGAAGAACTACCACTT
AGAGAATGAAGTCGCCCGCTTGAAGAAAGGCTCGGGGAGCGGGGAAGAGCTCTTGAGCAAGAACTACCAC
TTGGAAAATGAGGTGGCGCGCTTGAAGAAAGGGAGCGGGAGCGGGGAAGAGTTACTATCTAAGAATTATC
ATCTCGAGAACGAGGTGGCTCGACTAAAGAAGGGCTCCGGCAGTGGGGAGGAACTCCTGTCGAAGAACTA
TCATCTTGAAAATGAGGTTGCAAGACTTAAAAAGGGGTCCGGATCAGGTGAGGAACTACTCAGTAAGAAT
TACCACCTGGAAAACGAAGTTGCACGTTTGAAGAAAGGATCAGGATCAGGCGAAGAACTGCTCTCAAAAG
ATTATCATTTGGAAAATGAGGTTGCACGTTTAAAAAAGGGAAGTGGCAGTGGTGAGGAACTTCTGTCGAA
AAATTATCATCTCGAGAATGAAGTAGCCCGACTTAAAAAGGGTTCTGGCTCGGGTTAAGGGCCCGTTTAA
ACCCGCTGATCAGCCTCGACTGTGCCTTCTAGTTGCCAGCCATCTGTTGTTTGCCCCTCCCCCGTGCCTT
CCTTGACCCTGGAAGGTGCCACTCCCACTGTCCTTTCCTAATAAAATGAGGAAATTGCATCGCATTGTCT
GAGTAGGTGTCATTCTATTCTGGGGGGTGGGGTGGGGCAGGACAGCAAGGGGGAGGATTGGGAAGACAAT
AGCAGGCATGCTGGGGATGCGGTGGGCTCTATGGCTTCTGAGGCGGAAAGAACCAGCTGGGGCTCTAGGG
GGTATCCCC
[124 nt withheld, positions 3720-3843]
C
[91 nt withheld, positions 3845-3935]
A
[49 nt withheld, positions 3937-3985]
CCTTTGACGTTGGAGTCCACGTTCTTT
[37 nt withheld, positions 4013-4049]
ACCCTATCTCGGTCTATTCTTTTGATTTATAAGGGATTTTGCCGATTTCGGCCTATTGGTTAAAAAATGA
GCTGATTTAACAAAAATTTAACGCGAATTAATTCTGTGGAATGTGTGTCAGTTAGGGTGTGGAAAGTCCC
CAGGCTCCCCAGCAGGCAGAAGTATGCAAAGCATGCATCTCAATTAGTCAGCAACCAGGTGTGGAAAGTC
CCCAGGCTCCCCAGCAGGCAGAAGTATGCAAAGCATGCATCTCAATTAGTCAGCAACCATAGTCCCGCCC
CTAACTCCGCCCATCCCGCCCCTAACTCCGCCCAGTTCCGCCCATTCTCCGCCCCATGGCTGACTAATTT
TTTTTATTTATGCAGAGGCCGAGGCCGCCTCTGCCTCTGAGCTATTCCAGAAGTAGTGAGGAGGCTTTTT
TGGAGGCCTAGGCTTTTGCAAAAAGCTCCCGGGAGCTTGTATATCCATTTTCGGATCTGATCAAGAGACA
GGATGAGGATCGTTTCGCATGATTGAACAAGATGGATTGCACGCAGGTTCTCCGGCCGCTTGGGTGGAGA
GGCTATTCGGCTATGACTGGGCACAACAGACAATCGGCTGCTCTGATGCCGCCGTGTTCCGGCTGTCAGC
GCAGGGGCGCCCGGTTCTTTTTGTCAAGACCGACCTGTCCGGTGCCCTGAATGAACTGCAGGACGAGGCA
GCGCGGCTATCGTGGCTGGCCACGACGGGCGTTCCTTGCGCAGCTGTGCTCGACGTTGTCACTGAAGCGG
GAAGGGACTGGCTGCTATTGGGCGAAGTGCCGGGGCAGGATCTCCTGTCATCTCACCTTGCTCCTGCCGA
GAAAGTATCCATCATGGCTGATGCAATGCGGCGGCTGCATACGCTTGATCCGGCTACCTGCCCATTCGAC
CACCAAGCGAAACATCGCATCGAGCGAGCACGTACTCGGATGGAAGCCGGTCTTGTCGATCAGGATGATC
TGGACGAAGAGCATCAGGGGCTCGCGCCAGCCGAACTGTTCGCCAGGCTCAAGGCGCGCATGCCCGACGG
CGAGGATCTCGTCGTGACCCATGGCGATGCCTGCTTGCCGAATATCATGGTGGAAAATGGCCGCTTTTCT
GGATTCATCGACTGTGGCCGGCTGGGTGTGGCGGACCGCTATCAGGACATAGCGTTGGCTACCCGTGATA
TTGCTGAAGAGCTTGGCGGCGAATGGGCTGACCGCTTCCTCGTGCTTTACGGTATCGCCGCTCCCGATTC
GCAGCGCATCGCCTTCTATCGCCTTCTTGACGAGTTCTTCTGAGCGGGACTCTGGGGTTCGAAATGACCG
ACCAAGCGACGCCCAACCTGCCATCACGAGATTTCGATTCCACCGCCGCCTTCTATGAAAGGTTGGGCTT
CGGAATCGTTTTCCGGGACGCCGGCTGGATGATCCTCCAGCGCGGGGATCTCATGCTGGAGTTCTTCGCC
CACCCCAACTTGTTTATTGCAGCTTATAATGGTTACAAATAAAGCAATAGCATCACAAATTTCACAAATA
AAGCATTTTTTTCACTGCATTCTAGTTGTGGTTTGTCCAAACTCATCAATGTATCTTATCATGTCTGTAT
ACCGTCGACCTCTAGCTAGAGCTTGGCGTAATCATGGTCATAGCTGTTTCCTGTGTGAAATTGTTATCCG
CTCACAATTCCACACAACATACGAGCCGGAAGCATAAAGTGTAAAGCCTGGGGTGCCTAATGAGTGAGCT
AACTCACATTAATTGCGTTGCGCTCACTGCCCGCTTTCCAGTCGGGAAACCTGTCGTGCCAGCTGCATTA
ATGAATCGGCCAACGCGCGGGGAGAGGCGGTTTGCGTATTGGGCGCTCTTCCGCTTCCTCGCTCACTGAC
TCGCTGCGCTCGGTCGTTCGGCTGCGGCGAGCGGTATCAGCTCACTCAAAGGCGGTAATACGGTTATCCA
CAGAATCAGGGGATAACGCAGGAAAGAACATGTGAGCAAAAGGCCAGCAAAAGGCCAGGAACCGTAAAAA
GGCCGCGTTGCTGGCGTTTTTCCATAGGCTCCGCCCCCCTGACGAGCATCACAAAAATCGACGCTCAAGT
CAGAGGTGGCGAAACCCGACAGGACTATAAAGATACCAGGCGTTTCCCCCTGGAAGCTCCCTCGTGCGCT
CTCCTGTTCCGACCCTGCCGCTTACCGGATACCTGTCCGCCTTTCTCCCTTCGGGAAGCGTGGCGCTTTC
TCATAGCTCACGCTGTAGGTATCTCAGTTCGGTGTAGGTCGTTCGCTCCAAGCTGGGCTGTGTGCACGAA
CCCCCCGTTCAGCCCGACCGCTGCGCCTTATCCGGTAACTATCGTCTTGAGTCCAACCCGGTAAGACACG
ACTTATCGCCACTGGCAGCAGCCACTGGTAACAGGATTAGCAGAGCGAGGTATGTAGGCGGTGCTACAGA
GTTCTTGAAGTGGTGGCCTAACTACGGCTACACTAGAAGAACAGTATTTGGTATCTGCGCTCTGCTGAAG
CCAGTTACCTTCGGAAAAAGAGTTGGTAGCTCTTGATCCGGCAAACAAACCACCGCTGGTAGCGGTGGTT
TTTTTGTTTGCAAGCAGCAGATTACGCGCAGAAAAAAAGGATCTCAAGAAGATCCTTTGATCTTTTCTAC
GGGGTCTGACGCTCAGTGGAACGAAAACTCACGTTAAGGGATTTTGGTCATGAGATTATCAAAAAGGATC
TTCACCTAGATCCTTTTAAATTAAAAATGAAGTTTTAAATCAATCTAAAGTATATATGAGTAAACTTGGT
CTGACAGTTACCAATGCTTAATCAGTGAGGCACCTATCTCAGCGATCTGTCTATTTCGTTCATCCATAGT
TGCCTGACTCCCCGTCGTGTAGATAACTACGATACGGGAGGGCTTACCATCTGGCCCCAGTGCTGCAATG
ATACCGCGAGACCCACGCTCACCGGCTCCAGATTTATCAGCAATAAACCAGCCAGCCGGAAGGGCCGAGC
GCAGAAGTGGTCCTGCAACTTTATCCGCCTCCATCCAGTCTATTAATTGTTGCCGGGAAGCTAGAGTAAG
TAGTTCGCCAGTTAATAGTTTGCGCAACGTTGTTGCCATTGCTACAGGCATCGTGGTGTCACGCTCGTCG
TTTGGTATGGCTTCATTCAGCTCCGGTTCCCAACGATCAAGGCGAGTTACATGATCCCCCATGTTGTGCA
AAAAAGCGGTTAGCTCCTTCGGTCCTCCGATCGTTGTCAGAAGTAAGTTGGCCGCAGTGTTATCACTCAT
GGTTATGGCAGCACTGCATAATTCTCTTACTGTCATGCCATCCGTAAGATGCTTTTCTGTGACTGGTGAG
TACTCAACCAAGTCATTCTGAGAATAGTGTATGCGGCGACCGAGTTGCTCTTGCCCGGCGTCAATACGGG
ATAATACCGCGCCACATAGCAGAACTTTAAAAGTGCTCATCATTGGAAAACGTTCTTCGGGGCGAAAACT
CTCAAGGATCTTACCGCTGTTGAGATCCAGTTCGATGTAACCCACTCGTGCACCCAACTGATCTTCAGCA
TCTTTTACTTTCACCAGCGTTTCTGGGTGAGCAAAAACAGGAAGGCAAAATGCCGCAAAAAAGGGAATAA
GGGCGACACGGAAATGTTGAATACTCATACTCTTCCTTTTTCAATATTATTGAAGCATTTATCAGGGTTA
TTGTCTCATGAGCGGATACATATTTGAATGTATTTAGAAAAATAAACAAATAGGGGTTCCGCGCACATTT
CCCCGAAAAGTGCCACCTGACGTC
